>Addgene plasmid #14634 | Mouse ZP3 promoter (JD#445) | addgene partial sequence | sequence record 21220 | T7 5'-TAATACGACTCACTATAGGG-3'
GCCGCTCTAGAGCCCCAGCTGGTTCTTTCCGCCTCAGAAGCCATAGAGCCCACCGCATCCCCAGCATGCC
TGCTATTGTCTTCCCAATCCTCCCCCTTGCTGTCCTGCCCCACCCCACCCCCCAGAATAGAATGACACCT
ACTCAGACAATGCGATGCAATTTCCTCATTTTATTAGGAAGGGACAGTGGGAGTGGCACCTTCCAGGGTC
AAGGAAGGCACGGGGGAGGGGCAAACAACAGATGGCTGGCAACTAGAAGGCACAGTCGAGGCTGATCAGC
GAGCTCTAGCATCTAGAACTAGTGGATCCCCCGGGCTGCAGGAATTCGATATCAAGCTTATCGATACCGT
CGACCTCGAGGGGGGGCCCGGTACCCCAGCTTAATGAGAGGCTGACACCACTGTTCTTATATCACCGATG
GCCCACCCTCCCACCTGAATTCCCTCTGCTTCCCTCAATCTCGGGTGGAGCCCATTATCAACACATTATT
AGACCTGTGGCCTCAAACCTCATCTGAACCAACGATCAGAATCTGGGTTATAGTTGTAAAGACACTCCAC
GTGATTCCTATTCAAGGTTTTTATTTCTTCGGTTGGTTGGGGTTTCTGTTATTATTTTGTTTACTTAGGT
TTTTGTTTTTGTTTTGTTTTGGGTTTTGGGGGTTTTGCTGTTGTTGGGTTTTGTTTTATTTCTGTTTTT
