[The description below was written by a language model from this plasmid's Addgene catalogue record.]
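Description:
Mouse ZP3 promoter (JD#445) is a cloning plasmid built on the pBluescript II KS phagemid backbone, a roughly 3 kb high-copy vector that is propagated in E. coli under ampicillin selection. The catalogue classifies it as a bacterial expression vector, but its content indicates that bacteria serve only as the propagation host. The functional payload is a mammalian promoter cassette rather than anything meant to be expressed in E. coli. No feature table accompanies the record, so the exact positions and boundaries of individual elements cannot be confirmed here.

The insert, listed at about 6.8 kb, is mouse genomic sequence from the Zp3 locus. Zp3 encodes a zona pellucida glycoprotein that is made in growing oocytes. The alternative name MoZP3p-MCS-BGHpA suggests the layout: the mouse Zp3 promoter, followed by a multiple cloning site, followed by a bovine growth hormone polyadenylation signal. In such an arrangement, a coding sequence placed in the cloning site would be transcribed from the Zp3 promoter and its transcript terminated and polyadenylated by the BGH signal. The cassette is bounded by an I-SceI site at the 5′ end and a NotI site at the 3′ end, both retained. These rare-cutting sites would allow the whole unit to be excised free of plasmid backbone.

The associated publication concerns restoring fertility in Zp3-null mice with human ZP3, which fits use of this plasmid as a tool for oocyte-directed transgene expression in mice. However, the record does not state a specific intended application or name any gene cloned downstream of the promoter.
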