Addgene plasmid #14634: Mouse ZP3 promoter (JD#445)
Depositing lab: Jurrien Dean. Depositing organization: National Institute of Diabetes & Digestive & Kidney Diseases (NIDDK). Publication: Human ZP3 restores fertility in Zp3 null mice without affecting order-specific sperm binding. Rankin TL, Tong ZB, Castle PE, Lee E, Gore-Langton R, Nelson LM, Dean J. Development. 1998 Jul . 125(13):2415-24. PubMed 9609824.
Backbone
  Vector backbone: pBluescript II KS
  Backbone manufacturer: Stratagene
  Backbone size w/o insert (bp): 2961
  Vector type: Bacterial Expression
Growth in bacteria
  Bacterial resistance: Ampicillin, 100 μg/mL
  Growth temperature: 37°C
  Growth strain: DH5alpha
  Copy number: High Copy
Gene/Insert
  Gene/Insert name: ZP3 promoter (alt names: MoZP3p-MCS-BGHpA; ZP3)
  Species: M. musculus (mouse)
  Insert size (bp): 6800
  Entrez Gene: Zp3 (a.k.a. Zp-, Zp-3)
  Cloning method: Restriction Enzyme; 5′ cloning site I-SceI (MnSce I) (not destroyed); 3′ cloning site Not I (not destroyed)
  Sequencing primers: 5′ pBR322ori-F (5'-GGGAAACGCCTGGTATCTTT-3'); 3′ T7
Terms and licenses: Academic/Nonprofit Terms; Industry Terms: Not Available to Industry
How to cite: Mouse ZP3 promoter (JD#445) was a gift from Jurrien Dean (Addgene plasmid # 14634 ; http://n2t.net/addgene:14634 ; RRID:Addgene_14634)
